>Addgene plasmid #78940 | PP300 | depositor full sequence | sequence record 147684 | PP300 sequence 6162 bps
GATTAGCAGAGCGAGGTATGTAGGCGGTGCTACAGAGTTCTTGAAGTGGTGGCCTAACTACGGCTACACT
AGAAGGACAGTATTTGGTATCTGCGCTCTGCTGAAGCCAGTTACCTTCGGAAAAAGAGTTGGTAGCTCTT
GATCCGGCAAACAAACCACCGCTGGTAGCGGTGGTTTTTTTGTTTGCAAGCAGCAGATTACGCGCAGAAA
AAAAGGATCTCAAGAAGATCCTTTGATCTTTTCTACGGGGTCTGACGCTCAGTGGAACGAAAACTCACGT
TAAGGGATTTTGGTCATGAGATCAGATCTGAGCTCGTTTGGCCGTGGCCGTGCTCGTCCTCGTCGGCCGG
CTTGTCGACGACGGCGGTCTCCGTCGTCAGGATCATCCGGGCCACAAGCTTGCTGACAGAAGCCTCAAGA
AAAAAAAAATTCTTCTTCGACTATGCTGGAGGCAGAGATGATCGAGCCGGTAGTTAACTATATATAGCTA
AATTGGTTCCATCACCTCGAGTCAGCATCTGGTTACGTAACTCTGGCAACCAGTAACACGCTTAAGGTTT
GGAACAACACTAAACTACCTTGCGGTACTACCATTGACACTACACATCCTTAATTCCAATCCTGTCTGGC
CTCCTTCACCTTTTAACCATCTTGCCCATTCCAACTCGTGTCAGATTGCGTATCAAGTGAAAAAAAAAAA
ATTTTAAAATCTTTAACCCAATCAGGTAATAACTGTCGCCTCTTTTATCTGCCGCACTGCATGAGGTGTC
CCCTTAGTGGGAAAGAGTACTGAGCCAACCCTGGAGGACAGCAAGGGAAAAATACCTACAACTTGCTTCA
TAATGGTCGTAAAAACAATCCTTGTCGGATATAAGTGTTGTAGACTGTCCCTTATCCTCTGCGATGTTCT
TCCTCTCAAAGTTTGCGATTTCTCTCTATCAGAATTGCCATCAAGAGACTCAGGACTAATTTCGCAGTCC
CACACGCACTCGTACATGATTGGCTGAAATTTCCCTAAAGAATTTCTTTTTCACGAAAATTTTTTTTTAC
ACAAGATTTTCAGCAGATATAAAATGGAGAGCAGGACCTCCGCTGTGACTCTTCTTTTTTTTCTTTTATT
CTCACTACATACATTTTAGTTATTCGCCAACGGCAACTAGTAAAAATGCGCGGAGCTCCTAAGAAAAAGC
GCAAAGTCCGGCCGGCATCTAGACCCGGGGAGCGCCCCTTCCAGTGTCGCATTTGCATGCGGAACTTTTC
GCGCCAGGACAGGCTTGACAGGCATACCCGTACTCATACCGGTGAAAAACCGTTTCAGTGTCGGATCTGT
ATGCGAAATTTCTCCCAGAAGGAGCACTTGGCGGGGCATCTACGTACGCACACCGGCGAGAAGCCATTCC
AATGCCGAATATGCATGCGCAACTTCAGTCGCCGCGACAACCTGAACCGGCACCTAAAAACCCACCTGAG
GAACATATGCGGCGGAGGCACACCTGCAGCTGCGTCGACTCTAGAGGATCCATCTGCTGGAGACATGAGA
GCTGCCAACCTTTGGCCAAGCCCGCTCATGATCAAACGCTCTAAGAAGAACAGCCTGGCCTTGTCCCTGA
CGGCCGACCAGATGGTCAGTGCCTTGTTGGATGCTGAGCCCCCCATACTCTATTCCGAGTATGATCCTAC
CAGACCCTTCAGTGAAGCTTCGATGATGGGCTTACTGACCAACCTGGCAGACAGGGAGCTGGTTCACATG
ATCAACTGGGCGAAGAGGGTGCCAGGCTTTGTGGATTTGACCCTCCATGATCAGGTCCACCTTCTAGAAT
GTGCCTGGCTAGAGATCCTGATGATTGGTCTCGTCTGGCGCTCCATGGAGCACCCAGTGAAGCTACTGTT
TGCTCCTAACTTGCTCTTGGACAGGAACCAGGGAAAATGTGTAGAGGGCATGGTGGAGATCTTCGACATG
CTGCTGGCTACATCATCTCGGTTCCGCATGATGAATCTGCAGGGAGAGGAGTTTGTGTGCCTCAAATCTA
TTATTTTGCTTAATTCTGGAGTGTACACATTTCTGTCCAGCACCCTGAAGTCTCTGGAAGAGAAGGACCA
TATCCACCGAGTCCTGGACAAGATCACAGACACTTTGATCCACCTGATGGCCAAGGCAGGCCTGACCCTG
CAGCAGCAGCACCAGCGGCTGGCCCAGCTCCTCCTCATCCTCTCCCACATCAGGCACATGAGTAACAAAG
GCATGGAGCATCTGTACAGCATGAAGTGCAAGAACGTGGTGCCCCTCTATGACCTGCTGCTGGAGATGCT
GGACGCCCACCGCCTACATGCGCCCACTAGCCGTGGAGGGGCATCCGTGGAGGAGACGGACCAAAGCCAC
TTGGCCACTGCGGGCTCTACTTCATCGCCTAGGGCCGACGCGCTGGACGATTTCGATCTCGACATGCTGG
GTTCTGATGCCCTCGATGACTTTGACCTGGATATGTTGGGAAGCGACGCATTGGATGACTTTGATCTGGA
CATGCTCGGCTCCGATGCTCTGGACGATTTCGATCTCGATATGTTAATTAACTACCCGTACGACGTTCCG
GACTACGCTTCTTGAGGTACCATCGGTAGACCGGTCTTGCTAGATTCTAATCAAGAGGATGTCAGAATGC
CATTTGCCTGAGAGATGCAGGCTTCATTTTTGATACTTTTTTATTTGTAACCTATATAGTATAGGATTTT
TTTTGTCATTTTGTTTCTTCTCGTACGAGCTTGCTCCTGATCAGCCTATCTCGCAGCTGATGAATATCTT
GTGGTAGGGGTTTGGGAAAATCATTCGAGTTTGATGTTTTTCTTGGTATTTCCCACTCCTCTTCAGAGTA
CAGAAGATTAAGTGAGAGCTAGCATATCATATAGAAGTCATCGCGGCAGATCAATTCATCAATCGGAGTG
AGGATATTGTGAATTTACTACTATTAATAGAAGTGAGGATTTACAATTGGTTACTGTTCAAAGTTCAATC
GGAGTTCGTATTCAATTGTTGCTGGAAGCTGCTCACCAGTCAGAGTAAGGGTGCACCGGATGGGCCGTTC
CCCCATCAATCGGAGTGAGGATCATCTATCGGTGTCAGAATCTGTGTGAATGGGGCCGAATTTATCAACA
GATCCGAGGACATAGAAGTTATCGAGTCCACTCACCAGTCTGAATAAGGGTACACTCCTCCAATCGATGT
GACTTCAATTGGGGTGAGAATCCATCAATCGGAGTGAGGATACCCTATGGCGCGCCACCCTATGGCATGC
ATGTGCTCTGTATGTATATAAAACTCTTGTTTTCTTCTTTTCTCTAAATATTCTTTCCTTATACATTAGG
TCCTTTGTAGCATAAATTACTATACTTCTATAGACACGCAAACACAAATACACACACTAAATTACCGGAT
CAATTCGAAGCTTAAATCGAAACGCGAATTCATGGTGAGCAAGGGCGAGGAGCTGTTCACCGGGGTGGTG
CCCATCCTGGTCGAGCTGGACGGCGACGTAAACGGCCACAAGTTCAGCGTGTCCGGCGAGGGCGAGGGCG
ATGCCACCTACGGCAAGCTGACCCTGAAGTTCATCTGCACCACCGGCAAGCTGCCCGTGCCCTGGCCCAC
CCTCGTGACCACCCTGACCTACGGCGTGCAGTGCTTCAGCCGCTACCCCGACCACATGAAGCAGCACGAC
TTCTTCAAGTCCGCCATGCCCGAAGGCTACGTCCAGGAGCGCACCATCTTCTTCAAGGACGACGGCAACT
ACAAGACCCGCGCCGAGGTGAAGTTCGAGGGCGACACCCTGGTGAACCGCATCGAGCTGAAGGGCATCGA
CTTCAAGGAGGACGGCAACATCCTGGGGCACAAGCTGGAGTACAACTACAACAGCCACAACGTCTATATC
ATGGCCGACAAGCAGAAGAACGGCATCAAGGTGAACTTCAAGATCCGCCACAACATCGAGGACGGCAGCG
TGCAGCTCGCCGACCACTACCAGCAGAACACCCCCATCGGCGACGGCCCCGTGCTGCTGCCCGACAACCA
CTACCTGAGCACCCAGAGCGCCCTGAGCAAAGACCCCAACGAGAAGCGCGATCACATGGTCCTGCTGGAG
TTCGTGACCGCCGCCGGGATCACTCTCGGCATGGACGAGCTGTACAAGGCCGCGGCGGCCGCCAGCTTTC
TAGAACAAAAACTCATCTCAGAAGAGGATCTGAATAGCGCCGTCGACCATCATCATCATCATCATTGACC
GGTCTTGCTAGATTCTAATCAAGAGGATGTCAGAATGCCATTTGCCTGAGAGATGCAGGCTTCATTTTTG
ATACTTTTTTATTTGTAACCTATATAGTATAGGATTTTTTTTGTCATTTTGTTTCTTCTCGTACGAGCTT
GCTCCTGATCAGCCTATCTCGCAGCTGATGAATATCTTGTGGTAGGGGTTTGGGAAAATCATTCGAGTTT
GATGTTTTTCTTGGTATTTCCCACTCCTCTTCAGAGTACAGAAGATTAAGTGAGACCTTCGTTTGTGCGG
ATCCCCCACACACCATAGCTTCAAAATGTTTCTACTCCTTTTTTACTCTTCCAGATTTTCTCGGACTCCG
CGCATCGCCGTACCACTTCAAAACACCCAAGCACAGCATACTAAATTTTCCCTCTTTCTTCCTCTAGGGT
GTCGTTAATTACCCGTACTAAAGGTTTGGAAAAGAAAAAAGAGACCGCCTCGTTTCTTTTTCTTCGTCGA
AAAAGGCAATAAAAATTTTTATCACGTTTCTTTTTCTTGAAATTTTTTTTTTTAGTTTTTTTCTCTTTCA
GTGACCTCCATTGATATTTAAGTTAATAAACGGTCTTCAATTTCTCAAGTTTCAGTTTCATTTTTCTTGT
TCTATTACAACTTTTTTTACTTCTTGTTCATTAGAAAGAAAGCATAGCAATCTAATCTAAGGGGCGGTGT
TGACAATTAATCATCGGCATAGTATATCGGCATAGTATAATACGACAAGGTGAGGAACTAAACCATGGCC
AAGTTGACCAGTGCCGTTCCGGTGCTCACCGCGCGCGACGTCGCCGGAGCGGTCGAGTTCTGGACCGACC
GGCTCGGGTTCTCCCGGGACTTCGTGGAGGACGACTTCGCCGGTGTGGTCCGGGACGACGTGACCCTGTT
CATCAGCGCGGTCCAGGACCAGGTGGTGCCGGACAACACCCTGGCCTGGGTGTGGGTGCGCGGCCTGGAC
GAGCTGTACGCCGAGTGGTCGGAGGTCGTGTCCACGAACTTCCGGGACGCCTCCGGGCCGGCCATGACCG
AGATCGGCGAGCAGCCGTGGGGGCGGGAGTTCGCCCTGCGCGACCCGGCCGGCAACTGCGTGCACTTCGT
GGCCGAGGAGCAGGACTGACACGTCCGACGGCGGCCCACGGGTCCCAGGCCTCGGAGATCCGTCCCCCTT
TTCCTTTGTCGATATCATGTAATTAGTTATGTCACGCTTACATTCACGCCCTCCCCCCACATCCGCTCTA
ACCGAAAAGGAAGGAGTTAGACAACCTGAAGTCTAGGTCCCTATTTATTTTTTTATAGTTATGTTAGTAT
TAAGAACGTTATTTATATTTCAAATTTTTCTTTTTTTTCTGTACAGACGCGTGTACGCATGTAACATTAT
ACTGAAAACCTTGCTTGAGAAGGTTTTGGGACGCTCGAAGGCTTTAATTTGCAAGCTGGAGACCAACATG
TGAGCAAAAGGCCAGCAAAAGGCCAGGAACCGTAAAAAGGCCGCGTTGCTGGCGTTTTTCCATAGGCTCC
GCCCCCCTGACGAGCATCACAAAAATCGACGCTCAAGTCAGAGGTGGCGAAACCCGACAGGACTATAAAG
ATACCAGGCGTTTCCCCCTGGAAGCTCCCTCGTGCGCTCTCCTGTTCCGACCCTGCCGCTTACCGGATAC
CTGTCCGCCTTTCTCCCTTCGGGAAGCGTGGCGCTTTCTCAATGCTCACGCTGTAGGTATCTCAGTTCGG
TGTAGGTCGTTCGCTCCAAGCTGGGCTGTGTGCACGAACCCCCCGTTCAGCCCGACCGCTGCGCCTTATC
CGGTAACTATCGTCTTGAGTCCAACCCGGTAAGACACGACTTATCGCCACTGGCAGCAGCCACTGGTAAC
AG
Features (pLannotate 1.2.2; 14 found; start..end, strand, type, name):
    318..404     -  CDS            groL1 (fragment): CH601_MYCA1 - Also known as groEL1 From Mycobacterium avium (strain 104).
   1504..1521    -  misc_feature   MCS (fragment): pUC18/19 multiple cloning site
   1526..2408    +  CDS            ERT2 (fragment): mutated ligand-binding domain of the human estrogen receptor (Feil et al., 1997)
   2417..2566    +  CDS            VP64: tetrameric repeat of the minimal activation domain of herpes simplex virus VP16 (Beerli et al., 1998)
   2641..2887    +  terminator     AOX1 terminator: Pichia pastoris AOX1; transcription terminator for AOX1
   2894..2912    +  promoter       CUP1 promoter (fragment): S. cerevisiae CUP1; inducible metallothionein promoter, regulated by Cu2+
   3462..4178    +  CDS            EGFP: EGFP is a basic (constitutively fluorescent) green fluorescent protein published in 1996, derived from Aequorea victoria. It is reported to be a rapidly-maturing weak dimer with moderate acid sensitivity.
   4248..4265    +  CDS            capTEV™ (fragment): composite tag for in vivo biotinylation, TEV protease cleavage, and 6xHis tagging
   4289..4535    +  terminator     AOX1 terminator: Pichia pastoris AOX1; transcription terminator for AOX1
   4550..4961    +  promoter       TEF1 promoter: S. cerevisiae TEF1; promoter for EF-1α
   4969..5016    +  promoter       EM7 promoter: synthetic bacterial promoter&nbsp
   5035..5409    +  CDS            BleoR: antibiotic-binding protein; Sh ble from Streptoalloteichus hindustanus; confers resistance to bleomycin, phleomycin, and Zeocin™
   5475..5722    +  terminator     CYC1 terminator: S. cerevisiae CYC1; transcription terminator for CYC1
   5797..223     -  rep_origin     ori (across the origin): high-copy-number ColE1/pMB1/pBR322/pUC origin of replication
