[The description below was written by a language model from this plasmid's Addgene catalogue record and pLannotate feature annotations shown in this document.]
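Description:
PP300 is a yeast expression plasmid built on the pPICZ A backbone, a vector designed for Pichia pastoris. It is propagated in E. coli through a high-copy ColE1/pUC-type origin. Selection relies on a single Sh ble (BleoR) cassette, which confers Zeocin resistance in both hosts. The cassette is driven by tandem promoters, TEF1 for yeast and the synthetic EM7 for bacteria, and it ends with the CYC1 terminator. No yeast replication origin is annotated, which fits the usual use of pPICZ-type vectors as integrating constructs, although the record does not say how this plasmid is introduced or maintained in yeast.

The catalogue lists only GFP as the insert, but the feature table shows two transcription units, each closed by its own AOX1 terminator. The upstream unit encodes a protein containing an ERT2 fragment (the mutated ligand-binding domain of the human estrogen receptor) followed by the VP64 activation domain. This arrangement is typical of a ligand-gated synthetic transcriptional activator. About 1.1 kb upstream of ERT2 carries no relevant annotation, so the DNA-binding portion of this factor and the promoter driving it cannot be identified from the record. The downstream unit carries EGFP followed by a short match to a composite tag, probably a 6xHis stretch. The region ahead of EGFP has only a very short CUP1 promoter match, so the reporter's promoter is also not defined.

Taken together, the layout suggests an inducible system in which the ERT2-VP64 factor controls GFP output, but this is an inference. The small groL1 hit is likely spurious. The plasmid comes from work on programmable, point-of-care production of biologics in yeast, where GFP served as a reporter.
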