Addgene plasmid #78940: PP300
Purpose: Expresses GFP. Figure 3. Strain 7.
Depositing lab: Timothy Lu. Depositing organization: Massachusetts Institute of Technology. Publication: Synthetic biology and microbioreactor platforms for programmable production of biologics at the point-of-care. Perez-Pinera P, Han N, Cleto S, Cao J, Purcell O, Shah KA, Lee K, Ram R, Lu TK. Nat Commun. 2016 Jul 29;7:12211. doi: 10.1038/ncomms12211. PubMed 27470089.
Backbone
  Vector backbone: pPICZ A
  Vector type: Yeast Expression
Growth in bacteria
  Bacterial resistance: Bleocin (Zeocin), 50 μg/mL
  Growth temperature: 37°C
  Growth strain: DH5alpha
  Copy number: Unknown
Gene/Insert
  Gene/Insert name: GFP
Terms and licenses: Academic/Nonprofit Terms; Industry Terms: Not Available to Industry
How to cite: PP300 was a gift from Timothy Lu (Addgene plasmid # 78940 ; http://n2t.net/addgene:78940 ; RRID:Addgene_78940)
