>Addgene plasmid #78940 | PP300 | addgene partial sequence | sequence record 153561 | EGFP-N 5'-CGTCGCCGTCCAGCTCGACCAG-3'
CCATGAATTCGCGTTTCGATTTAAGCTTCGAATTGATCCGGTAATTTAGTGTGTGTATTTGTGTTTGCGT
GTCTATAGAAGTATAGTAATTTATGCTACAAAGGACCTAATGTATAAGGAAAGAATATTTAGAGAAAAGA
AGAAAACAAGAGTTTTATATACATACAGAGCACATGCATGCCATAGGGTGGCGCGCCATAGGGTATCCTC
ACTCCGATTGATGGATTCTCACCCCAATTGAAGTCACATCGATTGGAGGAGTGTACCCTTATTCAGACTG
GTGAGTGGACTCGATAACTTCTATGTCCTCGGATCTGTTGATAAATTCGGCCCCATTCACACAGATTCTG
ACACCGATAGATGATCCTCACTCCGATTGATGGGGGAACGGCCCATCCGGTGCACCCTTACTCTGACTGG
TGAGCAGCTTCCAGCAACAATTGAATACGAACTCCGATTGAACTTTGAACAGTAACCAATTGTAAATCCT
CACTTCTATTAATAGTAGTAAATTCACAATATCCTCACTCCGATTGATGAATTGATCTGCCGCGATGACT
TCTATATGATATGCTAGCTCTCACTTAATCTTCTGTACTCTGAAGAGGAGTGGGAAATACCAAGAAAAAC
ATCAAACTCGAATGATTTTCCCAAACCCCTACCACAAGATATTCATCAGCTGCGAGATAGGCTGATCAGG
AGCAAGCTCGTACGAGAAGAAACAAAATGACAAAAAAAATCCTATACTATATAGGTTACAAATAAAAAAG
TATCAAAAATGAAGCCTGCATCTCTCAGGCAAATGGCATTCTGACATCCTCTTGATTAGAATCTAGCAAG
ACCGGTCTACCGATGGTACCTCAAGAAGCGTAGTCCGGAACGTCGTACGGGTAGTTAATTAACATATCGA
GATCGA
